>Addgene plasmid #117919 | pX330-SpCas9-NG | addgene full sequence | sequence record 232060 | Addgene NGS Result
GAGGGCCTATTTCCCATGATTCCTTCATATTTGCATATACGATACAAGGCTGTTAGAGAGATAATTGGAA
TTAATTTGACTGTAAACACAAAGATATTAGTACAAAATACGTGACGTAGAAAGTAATAATTTCTTGGGTA
GTTTGCAGTTTTAAAATTATGTTTTAAAATGGACTATCATATGCTTACCGTAACTTGAAAGTATTTCGAT
TTCTTGGCTTTATATATCTTGTGGAAAGGACGAAACACCGGGTCTTCGAGAAGACCTGTTTTAGAGCTAG
AAATAGCAAGTTAAAATAAGGCTAGTCCGTTATCAACTTGAAAAAGTGGCACCGAGTCGGTGCTTTTTTG
TTTTAGAGCTAGAAATAGCAAGTTAAAATAAGGCTAGTCCGTTTTTAGCGCGTGCGCCAATTCTGCAGAC
AAATGGCTCTAGAGGTACCCGTTACATAACTTACGGTAAATGGCCCGCCTGGCTGACCGCCCAACGACCC
CCGCCCATTGACGTCAATAGTAACGCCAATAGGGACTTTCCATTGACGTCAATGGGTGGAGTATTTACGG
TAAACTGCCCACTTGGCAGTACATCAAGTGTATCATATGCCAAGTACGCCCCCTATTGACGTCAATGACG
GTAAATGGCCCGCCTGGCATTGTGCCCAGTACATGACCTTATGGGACTTTCCTACTTGGCAGTACATCTA
CGTATTAGTCATCGCTATTACCATGGTCGAGGTGAGCCCCACGTTCTGCTTCACTCTCCCCATCTCCCCC
CCCTCCCCACCCCCAATTTTGTATTTATTTATTTTTTAATTATTTTGTGCAGCGATGGGGGCGGGGGGGG
GGGGGGGGCGGGGCGAGGGGCGGGGCGGGGCGAGGCGGAGAGGTGCGGCGGCAGCCAATCAGAGCGGCGC
GCTCCGAAAGTTTCCTTTTATGGCGAGGCGGCGGCGGCGGCGGCCCTATAAAAAGCGAAGCGCGCGGCGG
GCGGGAGTCGCTGCGCGCTGCCTTCGCCCCGTGCCCCGCTCCGCCGCCGCCTCGCGCCGCCCGCCCCGGC
TCTGACTGACCGCGTTACTCCCACAGGTGAGCGGGCGGGACGGCCCTTCTCCTCCGGGCTGTAATTAGCT
GAGCAAGAGGTAAGGGTTTAAGGGATGGTTGGTTGGTGGGGTATTAATGTTTAATTACCTGGAGCACCTG
CCTGAAATCACTTTTTTTCAGGTTGGACCGGTGCCACCATGGACTATAAGGACCACGACGGAGACTACAA
GGATCATGATATTGATTACAAAGACGATGACGATAAGATGGCCCCAAAGAAGAAGCGGAAGGTCGGTATC
CACGGAGTCCCAGCAGCCGACAAGAAGTACAGCATCGGCCTGGACATCGGCACCAACTCTGTGGGCTGGG
CCGTGATCACCGACGAGTACAAGGTGCCCAGCAAGAAATTCAAGGTGCTGGGCAACACCGACCGGCACAG
CATCAAGAAGAACCTGATCGGAGCCCTGCTGTTCGACAGCGGCGAAACAGCCGAGGCCACCCGGCTGAAG
AGAACCGCCAGAAGAAGATACACCAGACGGAAGAACCGGATCTGCTATCTGCAAGAGATCTTCAGCAACG
AGATGGCCAAGGTGGACGACAGCTTCTTCCACAGACTGGAAGAGTCCTTCCTGGTGGAAGAGGATAAGAA
GCACGAGCGGCACCCCATCTTCGGCAACATCGTGGACGAGGTGGCCTACCACGAGAAGTACCCCACCATC
TACCACCTGAGAAAGAAACTGGTGGACAGCACCGACAAGGCCGACCTGCGGCTGATCTATCTGGCCCTGG
CCCACATGATCAAGTTCCGGGGCCACTTCCTGATCGAGGGCGACCTGAACCCCGACAACAGCGACGTGGA
CAAGCTGTTCATCCAGCTGGTGCAGACCTACAACCAGCTGTTCGAGGAAAACCCCATCAACGCCAGCGGC
GTGGACGCCAAGGCCATCCTGTCTGCCAGACTGAGCAAGAGCAGACGGCTGGAAAATCTGATCGCCCAGC
TGCCCGGCGAGAAGAAGAATGGCCTGTTCGGAAACCTGATTGCCCTGAGCCTGGGCCTGACCCCCAACTT
CAAGAGCAACTTCGACCTGGCCGAGGATGCCAAACTGCAGCTGAGCAAGGACACCTACGACGACGACCTG
GACAACCTGCTGGCCCAGATCGGCGACCAGTACGCCGACCTGTTTCTGGCCGCCAAGAACCTGTCCGACG
CCATCCTGCTGAGCGACATCCTGAGAGTGAACACCGAGATCACCAAGGCCCCCCTGAGCGCCTCTATGAT
CAAGAGATACGACGAGCACCACCAGGACCTGACCCTGCTGAAAGCTCTCGTGCGGCAGCAGCTGCCTGAG
AAGTACAAAGAGATTTTCTTCGACCAGAGCAAGAACGGCTACGCCGGCTACATTGACGGCGGAGCCAGCC
AGGAAGAGTTCTACAAGTTCATCAAGCCCATCCTGGAAAAGATGGACGGCACCGAGGAACTGCTCGTGAA
GCTGAACAGAGAGGACCTGCTGCGGAAGCAGCGGACCTTCGACAACGGCAGCATCCCCCACCAGATCCAC
CTGGGAGAGCTGCACGCCATTCTGCGGCGGCAGGAAGATTTTTACCCATTCCTGAAGGACAACCGGGAAA
AGATCGAGAAGATCCTGACCTTCCGCATCCCCTACTACGTGGGCCCTCTGGCCAGGGGAAACAGCAGATT
CGCCTGGATGACCAGAAAGAGCGAGGAAACCATCACCCCCTGGAACTTCGAGGAAGTGGTGGACAAGGGC
GCTTCCGCCCAGAGCTTCATCGAGCGGATGACCAACTTCGATAAGAACCTGCCCAACGAGAAGGTGCTGC
CCAAGCACAGCCTGCTGTACGAGTACTTCACCGTGTATAACGAGCTGACCAAAGTGAAATACGTGACCGA
GGGAATGAGAAAGCCCGCCTTCCTGAGCGGCGAGCAGAAAAAGGCCATCGTGGACCTGCTGTTCAAGACC
AACCGGAAAGTGACCGTGAAGCAGCTGAAAGAGGACTACTTCAAGAAAATCGAGTGCTTCGACTCCGTGG
AAATCTCCGGCGTGGAAGATCGGTTCAACGCCTCCCTGGGCACATACCACGATCTGCTGAAAATTATCAA
GGACAAGGACTTCCTGGACAATGAGGAAAACGAGGACATTCTGGAAGATATCGTGCTGACCCTGACACTG
TTTGAGGACAGAGAGATGATCGAGGAACGGCTGAAAACCTATGCCCACCTGTTCGACGACAAAGTGATGA
AGCAGCTGAAGCGGCGGAGATACACCGGCTGGGGCAGGCTGAGCCGGAAGCTGATCAACGGCATCCGGGA
CAAGCAGTCCGGCAAGACAATCCTGGATTTCCTGAAGTCCGACGGCTTCGCCAACAGAAACTTCATGCAG
CTGATCCACGACGACAGCCTGACCTTTAAAGAGGACATCCAGAAAGCCCAGGTGTCCGGCCAGGGCGATA
GCCTGCACGAGCACATTGCCAATCTGGCCGGCAGCCCCGCCATTAAGAAGGGCATCCTGCAGACAGTGAA
GGTGGTGGACGAGCTCGTGAAAGTGATGGGCCGGCACAAGCCCGAGAACATCGTGATCGAAATGGCCAGA
GAGAACCAGACCACCCAGAAGGGACAGAAGAACAGCCGCGAGAGAATGAAGCGGATCGAAGAGGGCATCA
AAGAGCTGGGCAGCCAGATCCTGAAAGAACACCCCGTGGAAAACACCCAGCTGCAGAACGAGAAGCTGTA
CCTGTACTACCTGCAGAATGGGCGGGATATGTACGTGGACCAGGAACTGGACATCAACCGGCTGTCCGAC
TACGATGTGGACCATATCGTGCCTCAGAGCTTTCTGAAGGACGACTCCATCGACAACAAGGTGCTGACCA
GAAGCGACAAGAACCGGGGCAAGAGCGACAACGTGCCCTCCGAAGAGGTCGTGAAGAAGATGAAGAACTA
CTGGCGGCAGCTGCTGAACGCCAAGCTGATTACCCAGAGAAAGTTCGACAATCTGACCAAGGCCGAGAGA
GGCGGCCTGAGCGAACTGGATAAGGCCGGCTTCATCAAGAGACAGCTGGTGGAAACCCGGCAGATCACAA
AGCACGTGGCACAGATCCTGGACTCCCGGATGAACACTAAGTACGACGAGAATGACAAGCTGATCCGGGA
AGTGAAAGTGATCACCCTGAAGTCCAAGCTGGTGTCCGATTTCCGGAAGGATTTCCAGTTTTACAAAGTG
CGCGAGATCAACAACTACCACCACGCCCACGACGCCTACCTGAACGCCGTCGTGGGAACCGCCCTGATCA
AAAAGTACCCTAAGCTGGAAAGCGAGTTCGTGTACGGCGACTACAAGGTGTACGACGTGCGGAAGATGAT
CGCCAAGAGCGAGCAGGAAATCGGCAAGGCTACCGCCAAGTACTTCTTCTACAGCAACATCATGAACTTT
TTCAAGACCGAGATTACCCTGGCCAACGGCGAGATCCGGAAGCGGCCTCTGATCGAGACAAACGGCGAAA
CCGGGGAGATCGTGTGGGATAAGGGCCGGGATTTTGCCACCGTGCGGAAAGTGCTGAGCATGCCCCAAGT
GAATATCGTGAAAAAGACCGAGGTGCAGACAGGCGGCTTCAGCAAAGAGTCTATCCGGCCCAAGAGGAAC
AGCGATAAGCTGATCGCCAGAAAGAAGGACTGGGACCCTAAGAAGTACGGCGGCTTCGTTAGCCCCACCG
TGGCCTATTCTGTGCTGGTGGTGGCCAAAGTGGAAAAGGGCAAGTCCAAGAAACTGAAGAGTGTGAAAGA
GCTGCTGGGGATCACCATCATGGAAAGAAGCAGCTTCGAGAAGAATCCCATCGACTTTCTGGAAGCCAAG
GGCTACAAAGAAGTGAAAAAGGACCTGATCATCAAGCTGCCTAAGTACTCCCTGTTCGAGCTGGAAAACG
GCCGGAAGAGAATGCTGGCCTCTGCCCGGTTCCTGCAGAAGGGAAACGAACTGGCCCTGCCCTCCAAATA
TGTGAACTTCCTGTACCTGGCCAGCCACTATGAGAAGCTGAAGGGCTCCCCCGAGGATAATGAGCAGAAA
CAGCTGTTTGTGGAACAGCACAAGCACTACCTGGACGAGATCATCGAGCAGATCAGCGAGTTCTCCAAGA
GAGTGATCCTGGCCGACGCTAATCTGGACAAAGTGCTGTCCGCCTACAACAAGCACCGGGATAAGCCCAT
CAGAGAGCAGGCCGAGAATATCATCCACCTGTTTACCCTGACCAATCTGGGAGCCCCTCGGGCCTTCAAG
TACTTTGACACCACCATCGACCGGAAGGTGTACCGGAGCACCAAAGAGGTGCTGGACGCCACCCTGATCC
ACCAGAGCATCACCGGCCTGTACGAGACACGGATCGACCTGTCTCAGCTGGGAGGCGACAAAAGGCCGGC
GGCCACGAAAAAGGCCGGCCAGGCAAAAAAGAAAAAGTAAGAATTCCTAGAGCTCGCTGATCAGCCTCGA
CTGTGCCTTCTAGTTGCCAGCCATCTGTTGTTTGCCCCTCCCCCGTGCCTTCCTTGACCCTGGAAGGTGC
CACTCCCACTGTCCTTTCCTAATAAAATGAGGAAATTGCATCGCATTGTCTGAGTAGGTGTCATTCTATT
CTGGGGGGTGGGGTGGGGCAGGACAGCAAGGGGGAGGATTGGGAAGAGAATAGCAGGCATGCTGGGGAGC
GGCCGCAGGAACCCCTAGTGATGGAGTTGGCCACTCCCTCTCTGCGCGCTCGCTCGCTCACTGAGGCCGG
GCGACCAAAGGTCGCCCGACGCCCGGGCTTTGCCCGGGCGGCCTCAGTGAGCGAGCGAGCGCGCAGCTGC
CTGCAGGGGCGCCTGATGCGGTATTTTCTCCTTACGCATCTGTGCGGTATTTCACACCGCATA
[95 nt withheld, positions 5944-6038]
T
[46 nt withheld, positions 6040-6085]
C
[141 nt withheld, positions 6087-6227]
CCTTTGACGTTGGAGTCCACGTTCTTT
[37 nt withheld, positions 6255-6291]
ACTCTATCTCGGGCTATTCTTTTGATTTATAAGGGATTTTGCCGATTTCGGTCTATTGGTTAAAAAATGA
GCTGATTTAACAAAAATTTAACGCGAATTTTAACAAAATATTAACGTTTACAATTTTATGGTGCACTCTC
AGTACAATCTGCTCTGATGCCGCATAGTTAAGCCAGCCCCGACACCCGCCAACACCCGCTGACGCGCCCT
GACGGGCTTGTCTGCTCCCGGCATCCGCTTACAGACAAGCTGTGACCGTCTCCGGGAGCTGCATGTGTCA
GAGGTTTTCACCGTCATCACCGAAACGCGCGAGACGAAAGGGCCTCGTGATACGCCTATTTTTATAGGTT
AATGTCATGATAATAATGGTTTCTTAGACGTCAGGTGGCACTTTTCGGGGAAATGTGCGCGGAACCCCTA
TTTGTTTATTTTTCTAAATACATTCAAATATGTATCCGCTCATGAGACAATAACCCTGATAAATGCTTCA
ATAATATTGAAAAAGGAAGAGTATGAGTATTCAACATTTCCGTGTCGCCCTTATTCCCTTTTTTGCGGCA
TTTTGCCTTCCTGTTTTTGCTCACCCAGAAACGCTGGTGAAAGTAAAAGATGCTGAAGATCAGTTGGGTG
CACGAGTGGGTTACATCGAACTGGATCTCAACAGCGGTAAGATCCTTGAGAGTTTTCGCCCCGAAGAACG
TTTTCCAATGATGAGCACTTTTAAAGTTCTGCTATGTGGCGCGGTATTATCCCGTATTGACGCCGGGCAA
GAGCAACTCGGTCGCCGCATACACTATTCTCAGAATGACTTGGTTGAGTACTCACCAGTCACAGAAAAGC
ATCTTACGGATGGCATGACAGTAAGAGAATTATGCAGTGCTGCCATAACCATGAGTGATAACACTGCGGC
CAACTTACTTCTGACAACGATCGGAGGACCGAAGGAGCTAACCGCTTTTTTGCACAACATGGGGGATCAT
GTAACTCGCCTTGATCGTTGGGAACCGGAGCTGAATGAAGCCATACCAAACGACGAGCGTGACACCACGA
TGCCTGTAGCAATGGCAACAACGTTGCGCAAACTATTAACTGGCGAACTACTTACTCTAGCTTCCCGGCA
ACAATTAATAGACTGGATGGAGGCGGATAAAGTTGCAGGACCACTTCTGCGCTCGGCCCTTCCGGCTGGC
TGGTTTATTGCTGATAAATCTGGAGCCGGTGAGCGTGGAAGCCGCGGTATCATTGCAGCACTGGGGCCAG
ATGGTAAGCCCTCCCGTATCGTAGTTATCTACACGACGGGGAGTCAGGCAACTATGGATGAACGAAATAG
ACAGATCGCTGAGATAGGTGCCTCACTGATTAAGCATTGGTAACTGTCAGACCAAGTTTACTCATATATA
CTTTAGATTGATTTAAAACTTCATTTTTAATTTAAAAGGATCTAGGTGAAGATCCTTTTTGATAATCTCA
TGACCAAAATCCCTTAACGTGAGTTTTCGTTCCACTGAGCGTCAGACCCCGTAGAAAAGATCAAAGGATC
TTCTTGAGATCCTTTTTTTCTGCGCGTAATCTGCTGCTTGCAAACAAAAAAACCACCGCTACCAGCGGTG
GTTTGTTTGCCGGATCAAGAGCTACCAACTCTTTTTCCGAAGGTAACTGGCTTCAGCAGAGCGCAGATAC
CAAATACTGTTCTTCTAGTGTAGCCGTAGTTAGGCCACCACTTCAAGAACTCTGTAGCACCGCCTACATA
CCTCGCTCTGCTAATCCTGTTACCAGTGGCTGCTGCCAGTGGCGATAAGTCGTGTCTTACCGGGTTGGAC
TCAAGACGATAGTTACCGGATAAGGCGCAGCGGTCGGGCTGAACGGGGGGTTCGTGCACACAGCCCAGCT
TGGAGCGAACGACCTACACCGAACTGAGATACCTACAGCGTGAGCTATGAGAAAGCGCCACGCTTCCCGA
AGGGAGAAAGGCGGACAGGTATCCGGTAAGCGGCAGGGTCGGAACAGGAGAGCGCACGAGGGAGCTTCCA
GGGGGAAACGCCTGGTATCTTTATAGTCCTGTCGGGTTTCGCCACCTCTGACTTGAGCGTCGATTTTTGT
GATGCTCGTCAGGGGGGCGGAGCCTATGGAAAAACGCCAGCAACGCGGCCTTTTTACGGTTCCTGGCCTT
TTGCTGGCCTTTTGCTCACATGT
Features (pLannotate 1.2.2; 18 found; start..end, strand, type, name):
      1..241     +  promoter       U6 promoter: RNA polymerase III promoter for human U6 snRNA
    268..343     +  misc_RNA       gRNA scaffold: guide RNA scaffold for the Streptococcus pyogenes CRISPR/Cas9 system
    350..393     +  misc_RNA       gRNA scaffold (fragment): guide RNA scaffold for the Streptococcus pyogenes CRISPR/Cas9 system
    440..725     +  enhancer       CMV enhancer: human cytomegalovirus immediate early enhancer; contains an 18-bp deletion relative to the standard CMV enhancer
    727..983     +  promoter       chicken β-actin promoter: contains a 21-bp deletion relative to the standard chicken β-actin promoter
    984..1211    +  intron         hybrid intron: hybrid between chicken β-actin (CBA) and minute virus of mice (MMV) introns (Gray et al., 2011)
   1349..2950    +  CDS            Cas9(N): N-terminal portion of Streptococcus pyogenes Cas9 (Zetsche et al., 2015)
   2951..5449    +  CDS            Cas9(C): C-terminal portion of Streptococcus pyogenes Cas9 (Zetsche et al., 2015)
   5450..5497    +  CDS            nucleoplasmin NLS: bipartite nuclear localization signal from nucleoplasmin
   5531..5642    +  polyA_signal   bGH poly(A) signal: bovine growth hormone polyadenylation signal
   5747..5887    +  repeat_region  AAV2 ITR: inverted terminal repeat of adeno-associated virus serotype 2 inverted
   5892..5943    -  misc_feature   bom (fragment): basis of mobility region from pBR322
   5962..6417    +  rep_origin     f1 ori (sequence partly withheld): f1 bacteriophage origin of replication; arrow indicates direction of (+) strand synthesis
   6418..6467    -  misc_feature   bom (fragment): basis of mobility region from pBR322
   6569..6604    -  CDS            rop (fragment): Rop protein, which maintains plasmids at low copy number; rop
   6699..6803    +  promoter       AmpR promoter: bla
   6804..7664    +  CDS            AmpR: β-lactamase; bla; confers resistance to ampicillin, carbenicillin, and related antibiotics
   7835..8423    +  rep_origin     ori: high-copy-number ColE1/pMB1/pBR322/pUC origin of replication
