[The description below was written by a language model from this plasmid's Addgene catalogue record and pLannotate feature annotations shown in this document.]
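Description:
pX330-SpCas9-NG is a mammalian expression plasmid built on the pX330 backbone, an all-in-one CRISPR vector that carries both a guide RNA cassette and a Cas9 expression cassette. It is propagated in E. coli as a high-copy plasmid through a ColE1/pUC-type origin and selected with ampicillin via the β-lactamase gene. An f1 phage origin is also present, along with small annotated fragments of the pBR322 bom and rop regions and a single AAV2 inverted terminal repeat downstream of the expression cassette. With only one ITR annotated, the table does not indicate a packageable AAV genome.

The payload is SpCas9-NG, a Streptococcus pyogenes Cas9 variant with seven substitutions (L1111R, D1135V, G1218R, E1219F, A1322R, R1335V, T1337R), described in the associated publication as a nuclease engineered for expanded targeting space. According to the catalogue entry it is expressed as 3xFLAG-NLS-SpCas9-NG-NLS. The feature table annotates the Cas9 coding region (split by the annotation tool into N- and C-terminal portions that are contiguous) and the C-terminal bipartite nucleoplasmin NLS, but does not separately call the N-terminal FLAG tag and NLS, which presumably lie in the unannotated stretch just upstream of Cas9. Transcription is driven by a hybrid promoter made of the CMV enhancer, a chicken β-actin promoter and a hybrid CBA/MVM intron, and is terminated by the bovine growth hormone polyadenylation signal. Upstream, a human U6 RNA polymerase III promoter is followed by the S. pyogenes guide RNA scaffold, with a short gap between them where a target-specific spacer would normally be inserted. No particular guide is recorded. The plasmid is used for genome editing in transfected mammalian cells.
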