Addgene plasmid #117919: pX330-SpCas9-NG
Purpose: Expresses 3xFLAG-NLS-SpCas9-NG-NLS in mammalian cells.
Depositing lab: Osamu Nureki. Depositing organization: The University of Tokyo. Publication: Engineered CRISPR-Cas9 nuclease with expanded targeting space. Nishimasu H, Shi X, Ishiguro S, Gao L, Hirano S, Okazaki S, Noda T, Abudayyeh OO, Gootenberg JS, Mori H, Oura S, Holmes B, Tanaka M, Seki M, Hirano H, Aburatani H, Ishitani R, Ikawa M, Yachie N, Zhang F, Nureki O. Science. 2018 Aug 30. pii: science.aas9129. doi: 10.1126/science.aas9129. PubMed 30166441.
Backbone
  Vector backbone: pX330
  Vector type: Mammalian Expression
Growth in bacteria
  Bacterial resistance: Ampicillin, 100 μg/mL
  Growth temperature: 37°C
  Growth strain: DH5alpha
  Copy number: High Copy
Gene/Insert
  Gene/Insert name: SpCas9-NG (L1111R/D1135V/G1218R/E1219F/A1322R/R1335V/T1337R)
Terms and licenses: Academic/Nonprofit Terms; Industry Terms: Not Available to Industry
How to cite: pX330-SpCas9-NG was a gift from Osamu Nureki (Addgene plasmid # 117919 ; http://n2t.net/addgene:117919 ; RRID:Addgene_117919)
